>Addgene plasmid #66720 | pBGSA FPR1 D71A | addgene partial sequence | sequence record 117241 | pcDL-F 5'-GTTGCCTTTACTTCTAGGCCT-3'
TCACTCTCCCCAGGTAGACCCAGACCTAGAACTACCCAGAGCAAGACCACAGCTGGTGAACAGTCCAGGA
GCAGACAAGATGGAGACAAATTCCTCTCTCCCCACGAACATCTCTGGAGGGACACCTGCTGTATCTGCTG
GCTATCTCTTCCTGGATATCATCACTTATCTGGTATTTGCAGTCACCTTTGTCCTCGGGGTCCTGGGCAA
CGGGCTTGTGATCTGGGTGGCTGGATTCCGGATGACACACACAGTCACCACCATCAGTTACCTGAACCTG
GCCGTGGCTGCGTTCTGTTTCACCTCCACTTTGCCATTCTTCATGGTCAGGAAGGCCATGGGAGGACATT
GGCCTTTCGGCTGGTTCCTGTGCAAATTCGTCTTTACCATAGTGGACATCAACTTGTTCGGAAGTGTCTT
CCTGATCGCCCTCATTGCTCTGGACCGCTGTGTTTGCGTCCTGCATCCAGTCTGGACCCAGAACCACCGC
ACCGTGAGCCTGGCCAAGAAGGTGATCATTGGGCCCTGGGTGATGGCTCTGCTCCTCACATTGCCAGTTA
TCATTCGTGTGACTACAGTACCTGGTAAAACGGGGACAGTAGCCTGCACTTTTAACTTTTCGCCCTGGAC
CAACGACCCTAAAGAGAGGATAAATGTGGCCGTTGCCATGTTGACGGTGAGAGGCATCATCCGGTTCATC
ATTGGCTTCAGCGCACCCATGT
