>Addgene plasmid #66720 | pBGSA FPR1 D71A | addgene partial sequence | sequence record 117242 | C-CMV-24 5'-TATTAGGACAAGGCTGGTGGGCAC-3'
CTAGTGGATCCCCCGGGCTGCAGGAATTCTATTACTTTGCCTGTAACTCCACCTCTGCAGAAGGTAAAGT
AGAATTGGTAGCTGTGTCACTGGTTTGGGTTGAGTCCTCGGTCAGGGCCCTCTCCAGACTGGCGGGAAGG
GCGTGGATCAGCCTCTCCCGGAAGTCCTGGCCCATGAAGACATAGAGCATGGGGTTGAGGCAGCTGTTGA
AGAAGGCCAGGGCACTTGTCACATCCACTGCAATACCAATTTCTTTGTACATGCCTTGCAATAACTCACG
GATTCTGACTGTGGCTATAAGGGCCACCACCTGATATGGGGACCAGCAGAGAAAAAAGGCTGCTGCGACA
AAGGAGAGGACCCGTAAGGGACGACTGGACTTAATCAAGCCTTGCTTGTGGATCTTGGTGGCAATAAGCC
CATAACTGACAGCAACGATGGACATGGGTGCGCTGAAGCCAATGATGAACCGGATGATGCCTCTCACCGT
CAACATGGCAACGGCCACATTTATCCTCTCTTTAGGGTCGTTGGTCCAGGGCGAAAAGTTAAAAGTGCAG
GCTACTGTCCCCGTTTTACCAGGTACTGTAGTCACACGAATGATAACTGGCAATGTGAGGAGCAGAGCCA
TCACCCAGGGCCCAATGATCACCTTCTTGGCCAGGCTCACGGTGCGGTGGTTCTGGGTCCAGACTGGATG
CAGGACGCAAACACAGCGGTCCAGAGCAATGAGGGCGATCAGGAAGACACTTCCGAACAAGTTGATGTCC
A
