[The description below was written by a language model from this plasmid's Addgene catalogue record.]
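Description:
pBGSA FPR1 D71A is a mammalian expression plasmid built on an extensively modified pBluescript SK+ (pBSSK+) backbone. The backbone accounts for about 7.2 kb of a total of roughly 8.5 kb. It is propagated in E. coli as a high-copy plasmid under ampicillin selection, and it carries a neomycin resistance marker so that transfected mammalian cells can be selected with G418, which allows stable cell lines to be derived. No feature table accompanies the record, so the details of the backbone modifications, the promoter driving the neomycin marker and the polyadenylation signals are not stated.

The payload is a cDNA of about 1.3 kb for human FPR1, the formyl peptide receptor (haplotype 3, also called FMLP-R26). FPR1 is a G protein-coupled receptor best known for mediating phagocyte responses to N-formylated peptides. The cDNA is cloned as an EcoRI fragment with both sites retained, and it is expressed constitutively from the SR-alpha promoter, a strong composite promoter that combines the SV40 early promoter with sequences from the HTLV-1 long terminal repeat. The receptor carries a D71A point mutation, replacing aspartate 71 with alanine, and no epitope tag or reporter is recorded.

According to the depositor's comments, this mutant still binds ligand but is defective in signaling. It is therefore useful for separating ligand recognition from downstream activation. The construct comes from work that mapped putative sites of interaction between the receptor and its G protein, where it would typically be compared with wild-type FPR1 and other point mutants in transfected cells.
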