Addgene plasmid #66720: pBGSA FPR1 D71A
Purpose: Constitutive expression of FPR1 D71A in mammalian cells.
Depositing lab: Heini Miettinen. Depositing organization: Montana State University. Publication: Identification of putative sites of interaction between the human formyl peptide receptor and G protein. Miettinen HM, Gripentrog JM, Mason MM, Jesaitis AJ. J Biol Chem. 1999 Sep 24;274(39):27934-42. PubMed 10488141.
Backbone
  Vector backbone: pBSSK+
  Backbone manufacturer: Stratagene
  Backbone size w/o insert (bp): 7200
  Total vector size (bp): 8520
  Modifications to backbone: Extensively modified
  Vector type: Mammalian Expression
  Selectable markers: Neomycin (select with G418)
Growth in bacteria
  Bacterial resistance: Ampicillin, 100 μg/mL
  Growth temperature: 37°C
  Growth strain: DH5alpha
  Copy number: High Copy
Gene/Insert
  Gene/Insert name: FPR1 (haplotype 3) (alt name: FMLP-R26)
  Species: H. sapiens (human)
  Insert size (bp): 1320
  Mutation: D71A
  GenBank ID: M60627
  Entrez Gene: FPR1 (a.k.a. FMLP, FPR)
  Promoter: SR-alpha
  Cloning method: Restriction Enzyme; 5′ cloning site EcoRI (not destroyed); 3′ cloning site EcoRI (not destroyed)
  Sequencing primers: 5′ 5'-CTTCTAGGCCTGTACGG-3'; 3′ 5'-TCTAGAACTAGTGGATCC-3'
Terms and licenses: Academic/Nonprofit Terms; Industry Terms: Not Available to Industry
Depositor comments: This mutant binds ligand but has a signaling defect. Also associated with PMID: 9378994.
How to cite: pBGSA FPR1 D71A was a gift from Heini Miettinen (Addgene plasmid # 66720 ; http://n2t.net/addgene:66720 ; RRID:Addgene_66720)
